>Addgene plasmid #106266 | pTS38.3 | depositor full sequence | sequence record 201152 | Full Sequence
GTGGCACTTTTCGGGGAAATGTGCGCGGAACCCCTATTTGTTTATTTTTCTAAATACATTCAAATATGTA
TCCGCTCATGAGACAATAACCCTGATAAATGCTTCAATAATATTGAAAAAGGAAGAGTATGAGTATTCAA
CATTTCCGTGTCGCCCTTATTCCCTTTTTTGCGGCATTTTGCCTTCCTGTTTTTGCTCACCCAGAAACGC
TGGTGAAAGTAAAAGATGCTGAAGATCAGTTGGGTGCACGAGTGGGTTACATCGAACTGGATCTCAACAG
CGGTAAGATCCTTGAGAGTTTTCGCCCCGAAGAACGTTTTCCAATGATGAGCACTTTTAAAGTTCTGCTA
TGTGGCGCGGTATTATCCCGTATTGACGCCGGGCAAGAGCAACTCGGTCGCCGCATACACTATTCTCAGA
ATGACTTGGTTGAGTACTCACCAGTCACAGAAAAGCATCTTACGGATGGCATGACAGTAAGAGAATTATG
CAGTGCTGCCATAACCATGAGTGATAACACTGCGGCCAACTTACTTCTGACAACGATCGGAGGACCGAAG
GAGCTAACCGCTTTTTTGCACAACATGGGGGATCATGTAACTCGCCTTGATCGTTGGGAACCGGAGCTGA
ATGAAGCCATACCAAACGACGAGCGTGACACCACGATGCCTGTAGCAATGGCAACAACGTTGCGCAAACT
ATTAACTGGCGAACTACTTACTCTAGCTTCCCGGCAACAATTAATAGACTGGATGGAGGCGGATAAAGTT
GCAGGACCACTTCTGCGCTCGGCCCTTCCGGCTGGCTGGTTTATTGCTGATAAATCTGGAGCCGGTGAGC
GTGGGTCTCGCGGTATCATTGCAGCACTGGGGCCAGATGGTAAGCCCTCCCGTATCGTAGTTATCTACAC
GACGGGGAGTCAGGCAACTATGGATGAACGAAATAGACAGATCGCTGAGATAGGTGCCTCACTGATTAAG
CATTGGTAACTGTCAGACCAAGTTTACTCATATATACTTTAGATTGATTTAAAACTTCATTTTTAATTTA
AAAGGATCTAGGTGAAGATCCTTTTTGATAATCTCATGACCAAAATCCCTTAACGTGAGTTTTCGTTCCA
CTGAGCGTCAGACCCCGTAGAAAAGATCAAAGGATCTTCTTGAGATCCTTTTTTTCTGCGCGTAATCTGC
TGCTTGCAAACAAAAAAACCACCGCTACCAGCGGTGGTTTGTTTGCCGGATCAAGAGCTACCAACTCTTT
TTCCGAAGGTAACTGGCTTCAGCAGAGCGCAGATACCAAATACTGTCCTTCTAGTGTAGCCGTAGTTAGG
CCACCACTTCAAGAACTCTGTAGCACCGCCTACATACCTCGCTCTGCTAATCCTGTTACCAGTGGCTGCT
GCCAGTGGCGATAAGTCGTGTCTTACCGGGTTGGACTCAAGACGATAGTTACCGGATAAGGCGCAGCGGT
CGGGCTGAACGGGGGGTTCGTGCACACAGCCCAGCTTGGAGCGAACGACCTACACCGAACTGAGATACCT
ACAGCGTGAGCTATGAGAAAGCGCCACGCTTCCCGAAGGGAGAAAGGCGGACAGGTATCCGGTAAGCGGC
AGGGTCGGAACAGGAGAGCGCACGAGGGAGCTTCCAGGGGGAAACGCCTGGTATCTTTATAGTCCTGTCG
GGTTTCGCCACCTCTGACTTGAGCGTCGATTTTTGTGATGCTCGTCAGGGGGGCGGAGCCTATGGAAAAA
CGCCAGCAACGCGGCCTTTTTACGGTTCCTGGCCTTTTGCTGGCCTTTTGCTCACATGTTCTTTCCTGCG
TTATCCCCTGATTCTGTGGATAACCGTATTACCGCCTTTGAGTGAGCTGATACCGCTCGCCGCAGCCGAA
CGACCGAGCGCAGCGAGTCAGTGAGCGAGGAAGCGGAAGAGCGCCCAATACGCAAACCGCCTCTCCCCGC
GCGTTGGCCGATTCATTAATGCAGCTGGCACGACAGGTTTCCCGACTGGAAAGCGGGCAGTGAGCGCAAC
GCAATTAATGTGAGTTAGCTCACTCATTAGGCACCCCAGGCTTTACACTTTATGCTTCCGGCTCGTATGT
TGTGTGGAATTGTGAGCGGATAACAATTTCACACAGGAAACAGCTATGACCATGATTACGCCAAGCGCGC
AATTAACCCTCACTAAAGGGAACAAAAGCTGGGTACCGGGCCCCCCCTCGAGGTCGACGGTATCGATAAG
CTTCGGAGAATATGGAGCTTCATCGAATCACCGGCAGTAAGCGAAGGAGAATGTGAAGCCAGGGGTGTAT
AGCCGTCGGCGAAATAGCATGCCATTAACCTAGGTACAGAAGTCCAATTGCTTCCGATCTGGTAAAAGAT
TCACGAGATAGTACCTTCTCCGAAGTAGGTAGAGCGAGTACCCGGCGCGTAAGCTCCCTAATTGGCCCAT
CCGGCATCTGTAGGGCGTCCAAATATCGTGCCTCTCCTGCTTTGCCCGGTGTATGAAACCGGAAAGGCCG
CTCAGGAGCTGGCCAGCGGCGCAGACCGGGAACACAAGCTGGCAGTCGACCCATCCGGTGCTCTGCACTC
GACCTGCTGAGGTCCCTCAGTCCCTGGTAGGCAGCTTTGCCCCGTCTGTCCGCCCGGTGTGTCGGCGGGG
TTGACAAGGTCGTTGCGTCAGTCCAACATTTGTTGCCATATTTTCCTGCTCTCCCCACCAGCTGCTCTTT
TCTTTTCTCTTTCTTTTCCCATCTTCAGTATATTCATCTTCCCATCCAAGAACCTTTATTTCCCCTAAGT
AAGTACTTTGCTACATCCATACTCCATCCTTCCCATCCCTTATTCCTTTGAACCTTTCAGTTCGAGCTTT
CCCACTTCATCGCAGCTTGACTAACAGCTACCCCGCTTGAGCAGACATCACCGAATTCACCATGTCTAGA
CTGGACAAGAGCAAAGTCATAAACGGCGCTCTGGAATTACTCAATGGAGTCGGTATCGAAGGCCTGACGA
CAAGGAAACTCGCTCAAAAGCTGGGAGTTGAGCAGCCTACCCTGTACTGGCACGTGAAGAACAAGCGGGC
CCTGCTCGATGCCCTGCCAATCGAGATGCTGGACAGGCATCATACCCACTTCTGCCCCCTGGAAGGCGAG
TCATGGCAAGACTTTCTGCGGAACAACGCCAAGTCATTCCGCTGTGCTCTCCTCTCACATCGCGACGGGG
CTAAAGTGCATCTCGGCACCCGCCCAACAGAGAAACAGTACGAAACCCTGGAAAATCAGCTCGCGTTCCT
GTGTCAGCAAGGCTTCTCCCTGGAGAACGCACTGTACGCTCTGTCCGCCGTGGGCCACTTTACACTGGGC
TGCGTATTGGAGGAACAGGAGCATCAAGTAGCAAAAGAGGAAAGAGAGACACCTACCACCGATTCTATGC
CCCCACTTCTGAGACAAGCAATTGAGCTGTTCGACCGGCAGGGAGCCGAACCTGCCTTCCTTTTCGGCCT
GGAACTAATCATATGTGGCCTGGAGAAACAGCTAAAGTGCGAAAGCGGCGGGCCGGCCGACGCCCTTGAC
GATTTTGACTTAGACATGCTCCCAGCCGATGCCCTTGACGACTTTGACCTTGATATGCTGCCTGCTGACG
CTCTTGACGATTTTGACCTTGACATGCTCCCCGGGTAACTAAGTAAGGATCCACTAGTACAGCAGAAGAA
TCTCTCTCCGCTGTTGCTTCAGTGTCTGCCATGCATTAACTTCATCCTACTGTCCTACCCGCAGTACCCA
TTCACATTTGCGGCAGATACCAGGTTGTTTTCTATTCCCTCGGTTCTTCAGTTCTTCAGATATTACATTA
CTCGAGAAATTGGCGGCGATGCAGGAGTTTGGTTGGTTTTAATTGTTTCAGTCTCCTTGACCTGATTTGT
ATGACATGCAATGTTTCGACGGAAGACTATCTCGGTGAATATACGTCATGAATCATGCGGCCGCGCGTAT
CACGAGGCCCTTTCGTCTTCACTCGAGTTTACCACTCCCTATCAGTGATAGAGAAAAGTGAAAGTCGAGT
TTACCACTCCCTATCAGTGATAGAGAAAAGTGAAAGTCGAGTTTACCACTCCCTATCAGTGATAGAGAAA
AGTGAAAGTCGAGTTTACCACTCCCTATCAGTGATAGAGAAAAGTGAAAGTCGAGTTTACCACTCCCTAT
CAGTGATAGAGAAAAGTGAAAGTCGAGTTTACCACTCCCTATCAGTGATAGAGAAAAGTGAAAGTCGAGT
TTACCACTCCCTATCAGTGATAGAGAAAAGTGAAAGTCGAGCTCCCCATCTTCAGTATATTCATCTTCCC
ATCCAAGAACCTTTATTTCCCCTAAGTAAGTACTTTGCTACATCCATACTCCATCCTTCCCATCCCTTAT
TCCTTTGAACCTTTCAGTTCGAGCTTTCCCACTTCATCGCAGCTTGACTAACAGCTACCCCGCTTGAGCA
GACATCACCGTTTAAACACCATGGAAAAGCCTGTGGCCTCACAAGTCCACCCCAGCTGGCTAACAGCTCT
TCTACCTGAATCCAGAATACCCCCCAAGCTGTTTGCCTGGTCCTCAGCCAACATCCGCCCAGCAAGCTCC
TCCAAGCTCGGAGGCTCTGCCACCAACATCCACCATGCAGAGTGTTCACATCCAACCCCAAACTCCACAG
CAAGCTCTGAGCAGCGCATCTTCATCGTTGGTCCCGGCAACATAGGTAGGCTCTACGCAAGCCACATGGT
CCGCCGCCCAAATCCCCTCCCCATCACTCTCGTCGTCCCCAGAAAGGAACTCCTATCGCAATGGGCAGGC
TGTGAAGGCGTGGGCCTTATAGACCCGGGTCGCGGCAAGGTCCTCAAAAGCAAGCGCTTCACCGTCGAGT
GGTGGACGGAGACTAGACCACAGTATGGTCCTGTGAGAGAGGTGGCAGACGGAAAGAAGCTGCGCAACGT
GTTCATATCCACAAAGGCATCCGCTGGGCTGGCCGAGGCAGATCGTCTTCGTCGGTATTTGGGCAAGTGT
AGTTCTGTCGTCTTTGCGCAGAACGGAGTATGCAAGCTGTGGCCTCCTCATGGGCCGTTATACGTCGCCG
GTCGATACCCTCCTGGTGATGCTCCTACCTTCTCATCCTGCGTCGTGAATCATGGCGTTGCATCAGCGGG
GCCTTTTCTGAGCATTCACGCAGCTCCGGCAGATGCATCCATCGGACCTGTCCTCTGGCCTTCCCATCCG
ATGCCGCACAAGAAACCCCTGAACGACTTCTTCACAAGATACATTGCTACTACACCCTTCCTAAACACAA
AGCAAGTTTCCTCTGGTGAGCTCTGGCTTATTCAGCTGGAGAAACTTGTTACCAATGCCGCCATCAACCC
CCTCACAGCTTTGCTACGCTGCAAAACGGGACAGCTGTTCACAACCCATGACCCCACAGACCCTCTTACG
CGCGTGCTGGACAGGTTGCTATGGCAGGCCAGCGCCGTGATTCAGGGTCTTATCAACCACGACGCGAGTG
TCGACATCGTCGCTTCCTACGCCGAGCACCTCCACCAGACCGAACCAAGCAGCGACTCAAGCCTTGTCGC
AGTACGGACCAAGTTAACAGAGCGGTTCTCCCAGCCTACCTTGAGAGCGAAGCTATTCGCCTTTGGTCGC
AAGATATACGAGCATCGCAGCTCGATGCTTCAGGATGTTGAGGCCGGCAGGAAAACGGAGATAAGAGATT
TCAACGGGTGGGTTGTGGATATGGCGAGTTTTCTGGGGACGGGGCTGAATGTGAGCGTGCATCAGAGTTT
GATTGTGCTGATTGAACGCGGTGAGGTTTTGAACAAGGATGAGTTGGCTAGGAGGACATTAGGCTCCGGC
GCCACCAACTTCTCCCTCCTGAAGCAGGCCGGTGACGTCGAGGAGAACCCCGGCCCCATGTCACTCCACA
CCCCAAGTGACGGTCAACAAGACCCAGCGTTAGCCTCCAAAACCCTCTGTGAGCAAATCTCGCGAGCCCT
CGGCCTCGGCCAGGACAAGATTGAGAATATCTTCCCAGGGACACCCTTCCAGCGGGACGTCATAGACTGC
GCCGCAGACGACAAGCAGCGCGCCGTGGGCCACGCTGTCTTTGAAATTCCCAAAGATATAGACGCGGCCC
GCCTGGCGGCTGCGTGGAAGGAGACCGTGCTTCACACCCCTGCTCTGCGGACCTGCACGTTTACGTCCAA
ATCTGGGGATGTGCTTCAGGTGGTCCTGAGAGATAGCTTTGTCTTTTCGTGGATGTCTGGGCCGTCTGTG
GATCTTAAGGAGGCGGTTGTGCAAGACGAGGCTGCTGCTGCTTTGGCTGGCCCGCGCTGTAACCGCTTCG
TCCTTCTTGAGGACCCTGATACAAAGGAACGTCAGCTCATCTGGACGTTCAGCCATGCTCTCGTTGATAG
TACCTTCCAGGAACGTATCCTTCGACGAGTCCTCAAAGCTTACAAGGATGCCAATGACGAACATCCTCGC
CAGTTCGAGACACCAGATTCTTCCCAGGCCACGCCCGAGGAGGATTTACAGCCCAATCCATCCAAGATGC
TCAAGATCCCTCAAGCCGCAGATATGGACCGTGCTGTTGAGTTTTGGAAGGATCATCTAAGTGGCCTGAA
TGCTTCTGCCTTCCCGCATTTGTCCTCTCATCTGTCTATGCCACATCCAGATGCCAAGGCAGAGCATAGA
ATCTCCTACTCGTCTTCAGCACAGCAAAAAATGTCCAGTGCTACTATTTGCCGAACTGCCCTGGCAATTC
TGTTATCTCGTTATACGCACTCTCCTGAAGCACTCTTTGGCATTGTAACTGAGCAAACTCCTCTACTGGA
GGAGCAACTCATGCTTGATGGCCCAACACGTACAGTCGTACCAATCCGCGTATCCTGTGCTTCTGAACAG
TCAGTGTCAGATATCATGAGCACGATTGACTCCTACGATCAGACCATGCGGCAGTTTGCCCACGCTGGTC
TTCGCAACATCGCCAGTGCTGGAGACGATGAATCTGCCGCCTGCGGGTTCCAGACCGTTCTCTTGGTCTC
AGATGGAGACGCCCAGCCAGCATCTACTTGGGAAATTCTCAAGAAAACTGAAGAGCCTGAGGGTTTCATC
CCCTGTACGAACCGTGCTCTGCTTCTAAGTTGCCAGATGACCAGCTCTGGAGCACACCTAACCGCCAGAT
ACGACCAGAGTATCATCGACGCTGAGCAAATGGCCCGACTCCTGCGACAACTAGGCCATCTGATCCAAAA
TCTTCAAACCTCCACAGATCTACCCGTGGAAAAGGTGGACATGATGACGCAAGAAGACTGGTTAGAGATT
GAGAGGTGGAACTCAGACTCCATCGACGCACAAGACACGCTTATCCACAGCGAGATGTTGAAGTGGACTT
CTCAGTCGCCTAACAAAGCTGCCGTCGCCGCGTGGGATGGAGAGTGGACGTATGCTGAGCTGGACAATGT
ATCTTCGCGCCTGGCTCAGCATATCAACTCTATTGACCTGGGCAAGGAGCACGCGATAGTACCCATCTAC
TTTGAGAAATCGAAATGGGTCGTTGCTTCGATGCTGGCTGTGCTCAAGGCTGGCCATGCGTTTACTCTCA
TTGACCCCAGTGATCCACCAGCTCGAACAGCACAGGTCGTGCAGCAAACCTCTGCGACAGTTGCTCTTAC
TTCCAAGCTCCATCGCGAGACTGTTCAATCAACTGTCGGGCGCTGCATTGTTGTCGACGAAGAGTTTGTC
AAATCCCTCCCCCAGTCCAGCGAACTCTCAGCGTCTGTAAAGGCACATGACCTGGCATATGTCATCTTCA
CCTCGGGCAGCACAGGCATTCCAAAGGGAATCATGATTGAGCACCGCTCATTTTCATCCTGCGCCATCAA
ATTCGGTCCCGCGCTTGGAATAACCTCCGACACACGCGCTCTTCAGTTTGGATCTCATGCCTTTGGCGCG
TGTATCCTCGAGATCATGACGACGCTCATCCACGGAGGCTGTGTCTGTATCCCCTCTGACGATGACCGCA
TGAACAACGTCCTTGAGTTCATCAACCGGACTAACGTCAACTGGGTCATGGCAACGCCTTCGTACATGGG
GACATTCCAGCCAGAGGTTGTTCCTGGTTTGAAGACCTTGGTATTGGTAGGTGAGCAGATGTCTGCTTCT
GTGAATGAGGTCTGGGCTCCTCGTGTTCAACTCCTGAACGGTTACGGACAGAGCGAGAGTTCTTCTATCT
GCTGCGTAGCCAAGATCAGCCCTGGTTCATCTGAGCCAAACAATATTGGCCACGCAGTAGGCGCACATTC
TTGGATCGTTGACCCTGAGGATCCCAATCGCTTGGCTCCCATCGGTGCCGTTGGCGAGCTGGTCATCGAG
AGTGCAGGTATCGCACGCGATTACATCGTTGCGCCAACTCAGGATAAGTCTCCTTTCATTAAGACTGCTC
CTACGTGGTATCCGGCCAAGCAGCTCCCGGACGGCTTCAAGATCTACAGAACAGGCGATCTTGCATGCTA
CGCATCTGATGGCAGTATAGTGTGCCTTGGCCGTATGGACTCCCAGGTCAAGATCAGAGGACAGCGTGTT
GAGCTGGGTGCAGTGGAGACTCATCTTCGACAGCAGATGCCTGATGATATGACCATCGTTGTTGAAGCTG
TCAAGTTCTCTGATTCCTCCAGTACTACAGTTTTGACAGCCTTCTTGATTGGTGCAGGGGAGAAGAACAG
TCATATCTTGGACCAGCGTGCTACAAGGGAGATCAATGCCAAGATGGAGCAAGTTCTTCCTCGCCATTCC
ATCCCCGCGTTCTACATCTCTATGAACAACCTCCCCCAAACAGCCACTGGTAAGGTCGATCGACGAAAAC
TTCGTATCATGGGTAGCAAGATACTGAGCCAAAAGACGCATTCCACCCCATCTCAGCAGAGTCAGGCCGC
CATCTCATCTGGAACCGACACAGAGACCAAGCTGGAGAGCATCTGGATCACAAGCTTGGACCTCGAGCCC
GGCTCTGCAAACATGTCAGCTACATTCTTCGAGATGGGCGGAAACTCCATCATCGCAATCAAGATGGTCA
ACATGGCGCGCTCCAATGGCATAGAGCTTAAGGTCTCGGACATTTACCAGAACCCCACGCTCGCTGGTCT
CAAGGCTATTGTCATTGGTACTTCGCTGCCATACAGCCTTATTCCCAAGGTTACCCGCCAAGGCCCTGTT
AGCGAGCAGTCTTATGCGCAAAACAGAATGTGGTTCCTGGATCAGTTGTCTGAGGGTGCTTCATGGTATC
TGATTCCTTTCGCTGTGCGCATGCGAGGTCCGGTGGATGTTGATGCGTTGACGCGTGCTTTGCTCGCTCT
TGAACAGCGTCATGAGACACTACGAACTACATTTGAGAACCAAGATGGTGTTGGAGTCCAGATCATCCAT
GATAGACTCTCCAAAGAGCTACAAGTCATCGATGCCTTGGATGGTGACGAGGGTGGTCTCAAGACACTCT
ACAAAGTAGAGACCACCACATTCGACATCACATCCGAAGCAGGCTGGAGCTCAACCCTCATCCGCCTCGG
CAAAGACGATCACATTCTGTCTATCGTCATGCACCACATCATCTCCGACGGCTGGTCCATCGACGTTCTC
CGCCGCGAACTCATCCAACTCTACGCCGCCGCTCTGCAGGGCAAGGATCCTTCCTCCGCACTAACCCCCC
TACCCATCCAGTACAGCGACTTCGCCGTGTGGCAGAAGCAGGAGGCCCAAGCAGCTGAGCACGAGAGGCA
GCTCCAGTACTGGAAGAAGCAACTCGCAGATAGTTCACCTGCCAAGATCCCTACCGACTTCCCCCGTCCA
GATCTCCTGTCCGGTGACGCAGGCGTTGTGCCCGTTGCCATCGACGGCGAGCTGTATCAGAAACTAAGGG
GCTTCTGCAACAAGCACAACAGCACTGCCTTCTCCATCCTGCTCGCTGCTTTCCGCGCGGCGCATTACCG
TCTCACAGCCGTTGACGACGCCGTGATCGGCATCCCCATTGCAAACCGTAACCGCTGGGAGCTGGAGAAC
ATGATTGGTTTCTTTGTCAACACGCAGTGTATGCGCATCGCCGTTGACGAGACGGATACATTTGAGAGTC
TGGTGCGCCAGGTCAGATCTACCACTACAGCTGCGTTTGCGCACGAGGATGTCCCCTTCGAGCGTGTCGT
TTCAGCGCTTCAGCCTGGCCATAGAGATCTCTCGCGAACACCGCTGGCACAGATAATGTTTGCTGTTCAC
TCGCAGAAGGACCTTGGACGTTTCGAGCTGGAGGGTATCCAGTCTGAGCCTATCGCCAGCAAGGCCTACA
CCAGATTCGATGTCGAGTTCCATCTGTTCCAACAGGCAGACGGACTGAAGGGCAGTTGCAACTTTGCCAC
AGATCTCTTCAAGCCCGAAACTATCCAGAATGTTGTCAGCGTGTTTTTCCAGATTCTACGCCATGGCCTT
GACCAGCCTGAGACGTGTATCTCGGTTCTTCCACTGACTGATGGAGTCGAGGAGCTTCGCAGGTTGGATC
TGCTGGAAATCAAGAGGACTAACTACCCTCGCGATTCGAGCGTGGTAGATGTCTTCCGCGAACAAGCTGC
CGCCAACCCAGAGGTTATCGCTGTTACCGACTCATCTTCTCGTCTGACTTATGCAGAGCTGGACAATAAG
TCTGAGCTGCTCTCACGATGGCTTCGACGACGTAACTTGACGCCAGAGACGCTGGTCAGTGTTCTTGCTC
CCCGGTCTTGCGAGACTATCGTTGCCTATGTTGGTATCCTCAAGGCGAACCTGGCGTATCTTCCTCTTGA
CGTGAGGTCCCCGGTGACTCGTATGAAGGACATCTTGTCGAGCGTGTCTGGAAACACCATAGTTCTTATG
GGCTCTGGGGTAGAGGATCCTGGCTTTGACTTACCGCAACTAGAGCTCGTACGCATCACCGACACTTTCG
ATGAGACCATCGAGGACGTGCAAGACTCTCCCCAACCGTCTGCCACAAGCCTCGCCTACGTCGTCTTCAC
ATCCGGTTCAACTGGTAAACCCAAGGGCGTCATGATCGAGCACCGGGCCATTGTGCGTCTCGTCAAGAGT
GACAACTTTCCTGGCTTCCCCTCCCCCGCTCGCATGTCAAATGTCTTCAACCCTGCCTTCGACGGAGCCA
TCTGGGAGATCAACTGGATGCTCCTGAACGGCGGAACAGTCGTCTGCATCGACTACCTGACCACCCTGGA
CGGCAAAGAGCTCGCTGCTGTGTTCGCCAAAGAGCGCGTCAACGCCGCCTTCTTCGCACCTGCGATGCTC
AAGCTTTACCTCGTTGATGCGCGCGAGGCTTTGAAGAATCTTGACTTCCTTATTGTTGGAGGTGAGAGGT
TCGATACCAAGGAAGCCGTGGAGGCCATGCCGCTTGTGAGAGGCAAGATTGCCAATATCTATGGTCCGAC
TGAGGCTGGAATAATCAGCACGTGCTATAACATCCCCAAGGATGAGGCTTACACCAATGGTGTTCCCATT
GGTGGAAGTATCTACAACTCTGGTGCCTACGTCATGGATCCTAACCAGCAACTTGTCGGCCTTGGCGTCA
TGGGAGAGCTTGTTGTTACCGGAGACGGTGTTGGTCGAGGCTACACTAACCCCGAGCTCAACAAGAACCG
CTTCATCGACATCACCATCGAGGGCAAGACTTTCAAGGCTTACCGTACTGGTGACCGGATGCGTGCACGA
GTAGGCGACGGTCTCCTTGAGTTCTTCGGCCGCATGGACAACCAGTTCAAGATCCGCGGCAACCGTATCG
AAGCAGGGGAAGTTGAGTCTGCCATGCTCAGCCTCAAGAATGTCCTTAACGCCGCCATTGTCGTCCGCGG
GGGCGGAGAAGATGAAGGGCCACTCGAGATGGTCGGATTCATCGTCGCGGACGACAAGAATGATACCACG
GAGGAGGAAGAGACAGGCAACCAAGTTGAGGGCTGGCAGGACCATTTCGAGAGTGGTATGTACTCGGATA
TCAGCACCGCCGTGGACCAATCTGCCATTGGAAACGACTTTAAGGGCTGGACTTCTATGTACGATGGTAA
GGATATCGACAAGGGCGAGATGCAGGAGTGGTTGGACGACGCTATTCACACCCTGCATAACGGCCAGATC
CCTCGCGATGTCCTCGAGATCGGTACCGGTAGTGGTATGATCCTGTTCAACCTCAACCCGGGCCTCAACA
GCTACGTTGGTCTTGATCCATCCAAGTCAGCAGTCGAGTTCGTCAACAGAGCCGTCGAGTCCTCTCCCAA
GTTCGCAGGAAAAGCCAAGGTCCACGTCGGCATGGCCACAGACGTCAACAAACTCGGCGAAGTACACCCC
GATCTCGTGGTCTTCAACTCCGTTGTTCAATACTTCCCCACACCCGAGTATCTCGCCGAGGTCATCGATG
GCCTCATTGCCATCCCCAGCGTCAAGCGCATCTTCCTTGGCGATATCAGATCATATGCTACCAACGGACA
CTTCCTCGCCGCACGCGCCATCCACACGCTCGGCACCAATAACAACGCCACCAAGGATAGGGTGCGCCAG
AAGATCCAGGAGCTGGAGGATCGAGAGGAAGAGTTTCTCGTTGAGCCTGCCTTCTTCACCACTCTGAAGG
AGCGACGTCCAGATGTTGTCAAGCATGTTGAGATCATCCCCAAGAACATGAAGGCCACCAACGAACTCAG
CGCCTATCGCTACACGGCTGTTGTGCATCTGCGGGATGAAACGGACGAACCTGTGTATCATATTGAGAAG
GATAGCTGGGTTGACTTTGAGGCGAAGCAGATGGACAAGACGGCTCTTCTTGACCACCTGCGCCTCTCCA
AGGATGCTATGAGTGTGGCGGTTAGCAACATCACCTACGCCCACACTGCCTTTGAACGTCGTATCGTTGA
GTCTCTCGATGAGGATAGCAAGGATGACACCAAGGGTACACTCGATGGTGCAGCCTGGCTCTCAGCAGTT
CGCTCCGAAGCCGAAAACCGCGCCTCACTCACCGTCCCCGACATCCTGGAGATCGCCAAAGAGGCTGGTT
TCCGAGTTGAAGTCAGCGCTGCTCGCCAGTGGTCCCAAAGTGGTGCTTTAGACGCAGTCTTCCACCACTT
TCCACCCTCCAGCACTGACCGCACTCTAATCCAGTTCCCCACGGACAACGAGCTTCGATCATCACTCACC
CTCGCCAACCGCCCTCTCCAGAAGCTGCAGCGCCGTCGTGCCGCTCTGCAAGTCCGCGAGAAGCTCCAGA
CGCTGGTCCCGTCTTACATGGTTCCTCCGAATATCGTGGTGCTGGACACGATGCCTCTCAATACTAACGG
CAAGATCGACAGAAAGGAGCTTACGCGTAGAGCACGAACACTGCCGAAGCAGCAGACTGCGGCGCCTGTG
CCGGACTTCCCTATCTCTGATATCGAGATCACGCTGTGCGAGGAGGCAACTGAGGTCTTTGGAATGAAGG
TTGAAATCAGCGATCACTTCTTCCAGCTCGGCGGTCACTCTCTCCTCGCTACGAAACTCATTTCTCGCAT
CCAGCACCGTCTCCATGTGCGGGTTACTGTGAAGGACGTATTCGACAGCCCTGTCTTTGCCGATCTGGCA
GTCATCATCCGTCAAGGACTTGCTATGCAGAACCCTGTTGCTGAAGGACAGGACAAGCAAGGCTGGTCCT
CGAGAGTTGCCCCTCGTACAGAAGTCGAGAAGATGCTGTGCGAGGAGTTCGCAGCTGGTCTTGGTGTCCC
GGTTGGTATCACTGACAACTTCTTCGATCTCGGTGGTCACTCGCTCATGGCTACTAAGCTAGCTGTGCGA
ATTGGCCGTCGCCTTGATACCGCCATCACAGTCAAGGACATCTTCGACTACCCTGTGCTTTTCCAATTGG
CGAAGAAGTTGGAGTCTTCGCATTCCAAGAGCTACGAGGAGTCTGGCGACGATATCCAGATGGCCGATTA
CACTGCATTCCAGCTCCTCGATCTGGAAGACCCCCAAGACTTTGTTCAGTCCCAGATTCGGCCTCAACTG
GACTCCTGCTACGGCACCATCCAGGATGTCTACCCGTCTACGCAGATGCAAAAGGCCTTCCTCTTCGATC
CCACGACCGGCGAGCCCCGAGGTCTTGTGCCTTTCTATATCGACTTCCCCAGCAATGCAGATGCCGAGAC
CCTCACCAAGGCTATCGGAGCTCTAGTTGACAAGCTCGATATGTTCAGAACTGTCTTCCTGGAGGCCGCA
GGCGATCTGTACCAAGTTGTCGTTGAGCACCTCAACTTGCCTATTGAGACCATCGAGACTGAGAAGAACG
TCAACACTGCAACCGGTGACTACCTGGATGTTCATGGAAAGGACCCTGTCCGTCTAGGCCACCCGTGCAT
CCAATTCGCCATCCTGAAGACTGCCTCCTCTGTACGTGTTCTCCTGCGAATGTCCCACGCTCTGTATGAT
GGTTTGAGTTTTGAGTACATCGTCCGTGGTCTCCACGTTCTCTACAGCGGTAGAAACCTCCCCCCACCAA
CACAGTTTGCGCGATACATGCAGTATGCTGCACACAGTCGTGAAGAAGGTTATCCCTTCTGGCGCGAGGT
TCTGCAGAACGCGCCCATGACAGTTCTACACGACACCAATAACGGTATGTCTGAGCAAGAGATGCCAGCC
TCCAAGGCGGTACACCTGTCAGAGGTCGTCAACGTTCCAGCGCAAGCTATTCGAAACAGTACCAACACCC
AAGCGACCGTCTTCAACACCGCCTGTGCCCTTGTCCTAGCCAAGGAATCCGGCTCACAGGATGTCGTCTT
CGGCCGTATTGTCTCTGGTCGACAAGGTCTACCAGTCGTCTGGCAGGACATCATCGGCCCCTGCACAAAC
GCCGTGCCCGTCCACGCACGCGTCGACGATGGAAACCCCCAACGCATCATCCGCGACCTACGCGACCAAT
ACCTCCGCACTCTGCCCTTCGAATCGCTTGGCTTCGAGGAAATCAAGCGTAACTGCACGGACTGGCCCGA
AGAATTGACCAACTTCTCTGTCTGCGTGACGTACCACAACTTCGAGTACCACCCCGAGAGCGAAGTTGAC
AACCAAAAGGTTGAGATGGGAGTTTTGGCAAAGTATGTTGAGTTGAGTGAAAACGAGCCGCTGTACGATC
TTGCTATTGCGGGAGAGGTTGAGGCGGATGGAGTTAACCTGAAGGTCACTGTTGTTGCAAAGGCAAGGCT
TTACAATGAGGCGAGGATTAGACATGTGCTTGAGGAAGTTTGCAAAACTTTCAATGGTTTGAACGAGGCT
TTGGGCTCCGGCGCCACCAACTTCTCCCTCCTGAAGCAGGCCGGTGACGTCGAGGAGAACCCCGGCCCCA
TGGAGGACGCCAAGAACATCAAGAAGGGCCCCGCCCCCTTCTACCCCCTCGAGGACGGCACCGCCGGCGA
GCAGCTCCACAAGGCCATGAAGCGCTACGCCCTCGTCCCCGGCACCATCGCCTTCGTAGGTTTCCTCCAG
CTCTCGCCTCCAGCACCCGAGGCACACCTCGGGCATCTTCACAACAACAGACACTGACATCTCATTCTCA
CAGACCGACGCCCACATCGAGGTCAACATCACCTACGCCGAGTACTTCGAGATGTCCGTCCGCCTCGCCG
AGGCCATGAAGCGCTACGGCCTCAACACCAACCACCGCATCGTCGTCTGCTCCGAGAACTCCCTCCAGTT
CTTCATGCCCGTCCTCGGCGCCCTCTTCATCGGCGTCGCCGTCGCCCCCGCCAACGACATCTACAACGAG
CGCGAGCTCCTCAACTCCATGAACATCTCCCAGCCCACCGTCGTCTTCGTCTCCAAGAAGGGCCTCCAGA
AGATCCTCAACGTCCAGAAGAAGCTCCCCATCATCCAGAAGATCATCATCATGGACTCCAAGACCGACTA
CCAGGGCTTCCAGTCCATGTACACCTTCGTCACCTCCCACCTCCCCCCCGGCTTCAGCGAGTACGACTTC
GTCCCCGAGTCCTTCGACCGCGACAAGACCATCGCCCTCATCATGAACTCCTCCGGCTCCACCGGCCTCC
CCAAGGGCGTCGCCCTCCCCCACCGCACCGCCTGCGTCCGCTTCTCCCACGCCCGCGACCCCATCTTCGG
CAACCAGATCATCCCCGACACCGCCATCCTCTCCGTCGTCCCCTTCCACCACGGCTTCGGCATGTTCACC
ACCCTCGGCTACCTCATCTGCGGCTTCCGCGTCGTCCTCATGTACCGCTTCGAGGAGGAGCTCTTCCTCC
GCTCCCTCCAGGACTACAAGATCCAGTCCGCCCTCCTCGTCCCCACCCTCTTCTCCTTCTTCGCCAAGTC
CACCCTCATCGACAAGTACGACCTCTCCAACCTCCACGAGATCGCCTCCGGCGGCGCCCCCCTCTCCAAG
GAGGTCGGCGAGGCCGTCGCCAAGCGCTTCCACCTCCCCGGCATCCGCCAGGGCTACGGCCTCACCGAGA
CCACCTCCGCCATCCTCATCACCCCCGAGGGCGACGACAAGCCCGGCGCCGTCGGCAAGGTCGTCCCCTT
CTTCGAGGCCAAGGTCGTCGACCTCGACACCGGCAAGACCCTCGGCGTCAACCAGCGCGGCGAGCTCTGC
GTCCGCGGCCCCATGATCATGTCCGGCTACGTCAACAACCCCGAGGCCACCAACGCCCTCATCGACAAGG
ACGGCTGGCTCCACTCCGGCGACATCGCCTACTGGGACGAGGACGAGCACTTCTTCATCGTCGACCGCCT
CAAGTCCCTCATCAAGTACAAGGGCTACCAGGTCGCCCCCGCCGAGCTCGAGTCCATCCTCCTCCAGCAC
CCCAACATCTTCGACGCCGGCGTCGCCGGCCTCCCCGACGACGACGCCGGCGAGCTCCCCGCCGCCGTCG
TCGTCCTCGAGCACGGCAAGACCATGACCGAGAAGGAGATCGTCGACTACGTCGCCTCCCAGGTCACCAC
CGCCAAGAAGCTCCGCGGCGGCGTCGTCTTCGTCGACGAGGTCCCCAAGGGCCTCACCGGCAAGCTCGAC
GCCCGCAAGATCCGCGAGATCCTCATCAAGGCCAAGAAGGGCGGCAAGTCCAAGCTCTAAGTTTAAACAG
TAGATGCCGACCGGGATCCACTTAACGTTACTGAAATCATCAAACAGCTTGACGAATCTGGATATAAGAT
CGTTGGTGTCGATGTCAGCTCCGGAGTTGAGACAAATGGTGTTCAGGATCTCGATAAGATACGTTCATTT
GTCCAAGCAGCAAAGAGTGCCTTCTAGTGATTTAATAGCTCCATGTCAACAAGAATAAAACGCGTTTCGG
GTTTACCTCTTCCAGATACAGCTCATCTGCAATGCATTAATGCATTGGACCTCGCAACCCTAGTACGCCC
TTCAGGCTCCGGCGAAGCAGAAGAATAGCTTAGCAGAGTCTATTTTCATTTTCGGGAGACGAGATCAAGC
AGATCAACGGTCGTCAAGAGACCTACGAGACTGAGGAATCCGCTCTTGGCTCCACGCGGGCGCGCCTCGG
TCGCTCACTGTTCCTTTACGGATATGTGTACTCCGGCAAGCCGCGGGGTCGCGGTCGTTTGTACGGCAGC
TTCTACTTGCTTGCACAGGGAGCTCTCTGGGGCTTGACGTCTTTTGGAGTTGCGAGGGAGTTGATTTCCT
ACTTCTAAGTTTGGACTGAATCCGTGGTGTGATTGAGGTGATTGGCGATGTTTGGCTATACCAGCTATAT
GTAATAATCTCTACTGTATACTACTATTCAACGCATTTTACTATGCGTGCTGCTAGGGTCGGCAATGACA
ATGGCAATCTGACTGACGTGGTCTATTTCTCCATGTGCAGCAGGGAATACGAGCTCCAATGGACCTCGGG
AGTGGCACAGTCAATGGCAAGGAAACTCCGCCTTTGCAGGTGTGGCTGAACCCCACGGGTCGGAGGCGGA
GCAATCCACCCCCGATGTGGCTGGTGCGTGGAGGGGCTCGCGATGATTTTACTGAGCTTGCTTTTCTTGT
CGACATTGAACATTGTCCTTGGTCTTCCTTCAGATTTAAGGGTCAGTCACTGCTACATTTCTCAGTAGTA
TCCGCGCACGTCTCTGGATTTACGAATCAGGGTCCACCAGTCGAAACTTCGAACTACTCTCATTATACAA
TCCTCTTTCCATTCCCGCATTAACCCCTCCATCAACACCATGTCCTCCAAGTCGCAATTGACCTACACTG
CCCGTGCCAGCAAGCATCCCAATGCTCTGGCGAAGAGGCTGTTCGAGATTGCCGAGGCCAAGAAGACCAA
TGTGACTGTCTCGGCTGACGTTACCACCACTAAGGAGCTACTAGATCTTGCTGACCGTAGGCCGACCCGC
TACTCTGCCTGATTATGCTGCATGCAAACTTATTAACGGTGATACCGGACTGCAGGTCTCGGTCCCTACA
TTGCCGTGATCAAAACCCACATCGATATCCTCTCTGATTTCAGCAACGAGACCATTGAGGGACTTAAGGC
TCTCGCGCAGAAGCACAACTTTCTCATCTTCGAGGACCGCAAGTTCATTGACATCGGCAACACGGTCCAG
AAGCAATACCACGGCGGTACCCTCCGTATCTCGGAATGGGCCCACATCATCAACTGCAGCATTCTCCCTG
GTGAGGGTATCGTCGAGGCTCTCGCTCAGACGGCGTCTGCACCGGACTTCGCCTACGGCCCCGAACGCGG
TCTGTTGATCTTGGCAGAGATGACCTCTAAGGGCTCCTTGGCTACCGGCCAGTACACTACTTCCTCGGTC
GATTATGCCCGGAAATACAAGAACTTCGTTATGGGATTCGTGTCGACGCGCGCGTTGGGTGAGGTGCAGT
CGGAAGTCAGCTCTCCTTCGGATGAGGAGGACTTTGTGGTCTTCACGACTGGTGTGAACATTTCTTCCAA
GGGAGATAAGCTTGGTCAGCAGTACCAGACGCCCGGATCGGCTATCGGCCGGGGTGCTGACTTCATTATC
GCGGGTCGCGGTATCTACGCCGCGCCGGATCGATCCGGTGCAGGCTGCGCAACAGTATCAGAAGGAGGGG
TGGGAAGCCTACCTGGCCCGTGTCGGCGGAAACTAATACTATAAAAGGAGGATCGAAGTTCTGATGGTTA
TGAATGATATAGAAATGCAACTTGCCGCAACGGATACGGAAGCGGAAACGGACCAATGTCGAGCACGGGT
AGTCAGACTGCGGCATCGGATGTCCAAACGGTATTGATCCTGCAGGCTACTATGGTGTGGCACAAGGATC
AATGCGGTACGACGATTTGATGCAGATAAGCAGGCTGCGAAGTAGTAACTCTTGCGTAGAGAAAATGGCG
ACGGGTGGGCTGATAAGGGCGGTGATAAGCTTAATTGTCATCGCAGATAAGCACTGCTGTCTTGCATCCA
AGTCAGCGTCAGCAGAAATACGGGACTTCCGAAAGTATATGGCAAAATTAAAGAACTTGACTCTCCAGCA
ATGTTTTGCCCTGACCGTCGCTAAAACGTTACTACCCCTATACCCGTCTGTTTGTCCCAGCCCGAGGCAT
TAGGTCTGACTGACAGCACGGCGCCATGCGGGCTTGGGACGCCATGTCCGTCGCGTGATAAGGGTTGATC
CATGCAGCTACTATCCTTCCATCGTTCCATTCCCATCCTTGTCCTATCTCCATCCTTGAAACTTTACTAG
TTTAGTTGGATGCTCGAGCTTGCTCTCGGCTACTCCGTCGGCGCGCCTTGCGGCCGCCACCGCGGTGGAG
CTCCAATTCGCCCTATAGTGAGTCGTATTACGCGCGCTCACTGGCCGTCGTTTTACAACGTCGTGACTGG
GAAAACCCTGGCGTTACCCAACTTAATCGCCTTGCAGCACATCCCCCTTTCGCCAGCTGGCGTAATAGCG
AAGAGGCCCGCACCGATCGCCCTTCCCAACAGTTGCGCAGCCTGAATGGCGAATGGG
[124 nt withheld, positions 20008-20131]
C
[91 nt withheld, positions 20133-20223]
A
[49 nt withheld, positions 20225-20273]
CCTTTGACGTTGGAGTCCACGTTCTTT
[37 nt withheld, positions 20301-20337]
ACCCTATCTCGGTCTATTCTTTTGATTTATAAGGGATTTTGCCGATTTCGGCCTATTGGTTAAAAAATGA
GCTGATTTAACAAAAATTTAACGCGAATTTTAACAAAATATTAACGCTTACAATTTAG
Features (pLannotate 1.2.2; 25 found; start..end, strand, type, name):
     24..128     +  promoter       AmpR promoter: bla
    129..989     +  CDS            AmpR: β-lactamase; bla; confers resistance to ampicillin, carbenicillin, and related antibiotics
   1160..1748    +  rep_origin     ori: high-copy-number ColE1/pMB1/pBR322/pUC origin of replication
   1931..2023    +  CDS            lacI (fragment): lac repressor; lacI; The lac repressor binds to the lac operator to inhibit transcription in E. coli. This inhibition can be relieved by adding lactose or isopropyl-β-D-thiogalactopyranoside (IPTG).
   2036..2057    +  protein_bind   CAP binding site: CAP binding activates transcription in the presence of cAMP. E. coli catabolite activator protein
   2072..2102    +  promoter       lac promoter: promoter for the E. coli lac operon
   2106..2128    +  protein_bind   lac operator (fragment): The lac repressor binds to the lac operator to inhibit transcription in E. coli. This inhibition can be relieved by adding lactose or isopropyl-β-D-thiogalactopyranoside (IPTG). lac repressor encoded by lacI
   2171..2189    +  promoter       T3 promoter: promoter for bacteriophage T3 RNA polymerase
   2202..2243    -  misc_feature   MCS (fragment): pBluescript multiple cloning site
   2243..2750    +  promoter       gpdA promoter (fragment): gpdA; promoter from the Aspergillus nidulans glyceraldehyde-3-phosphate dehydrogenase gene (Punt et al., 1990)
   2799..2914    +  intron         gpdA intron: gpdA; intron from the Aspergillus nidulans glyceraldehyde-3-phosphate dehydrogenase gene (Punt et al., 1990)
   2932..3678    +  CDS            rtTA-Advanced: improved tetracycline-controlled transactivator In the Tet-On® system, rtTA-Advanced binds to the Tet-responsive element and stimulates transcription only in the presence of tetracycline or doxycycline.
   4026..4296    +  protein_bind   tetracycline response element: contains seven copies of the tetracycline operator tetO tetracycline repressor TetR
   4366..4481    +  intron         gpdA intron: gpdA; intron from the Aspergillus nidulans glyceraldehyde-3-phosphate dehydrogenase gene (Punt et al., 1990)
   4528..5871    +  CDS            kivr: BEA2_BEABA - Experimental evidence at protein level: Swiss-Prot protein existence level 1. Ketoisovalerate reductase; part of the gene cluster that mediates the biosynthesis of beauvericin (BEA), a non-ribosomal cyclic hexadepsipeptide that shows antibiotic, antifungal, insecticidal, and cancer cell antiproliferative and antihaptotactic activity (PubMed:18804027, PubMed:19105175, PubMed:27449895). Ketoisovalerate reductase BEA2 catalyzes the NADPH-specific reduction of ketoisovaleric acid to hydroxyisovalerate, a precursor for beauvericin biosynthesis (PubMed:19105175, PubMed:27449895). The no
   5938..15333   +  CDS            ESYN1: ESYN_FUSOX - Also known as ESYN From Fusarium oxysporum (Fusarium vascular wilt).
  15400..15525   +  CDS            LUCI_PHOPY (fragment): Experimental evidence at protein level: Swiss-Prot protein existence level 1. Produces green light with a wavelength of 562 nm. From Photinus pyralis (Common eastern firefly) (Lampyris pyralis).
  15599..17137   +  CDS            LUCI_PHOPY (fragment): Experimental evidence at protein level: Swiss-Prot protein existence level 1. Produces green light with a wavelength of 562 nm. From Photinus pyralis (Common eastern firefly) (Lampyris pyralis).
  17164..17558   +  terminator     trpC terminator (fragment): trpC; transcription terminator from the Aspergillus nidulans trpC gene (Punt et al., 1987)
  18240..19070   +  CDS            pyrG: PYRF_ASPNG - Also known as pyrA. Protein inferred from homology: Swiss-Prot protein existence level 3. From Aspergillus niger.
  19072..19143   +  CDS            pyrG (fragment): PYRF_ASPNG - Also known as pyrA. Protein inferred from homology: Swiss-Prot protein existence level 3. From Aspergillus niger.
  19790..19813   -  misc_feature   MCS (fragment): pBluescript multiple cloning site
  19822..19840   -  promoter       T7 promoter: promoter for bacteriophage T7 RNA polymerase
  19848..20003   +  CDS            lacZα (fragment): LacZα fragment of β-galactosidase; lacZ fragment
  20008..20436   +  rep_origin     f1 ori (sequence partly withheld): f1 bacteriophage origin of replication; arrow indicates direction of (+) strand synthesis
