>Addgene plasmid #106266 | pTS38.3 | addgene full sequence | sequence record 205421 | Addgene NGS Result
TCCCTATCAGTGATAGAGAAAAGTGAAAGTCGAGTTTACCACTCCCTATCAGTGATAGAGAAAAGTGAAA
GTCGAGTTTACCACTCCCTATCAGTGATAGAGAAAAGTGAAAGTCGAGTTTACCACTCCCTATCAGTGAT
AGAGAAAAGTGAAAGTCGAGTTTACCACTCCCTATCAGTGATAGAGAAAAGTGAAAGTCGAGTTTACCAC
TCCCTATCAGTGATAGAGAAAAGTGAAAGTCGAGTTTACCACTCCCTATCAGTGATAGAGAAAAGTGAAA
GTCGAGCTCCCCATCTTCAGTATATTCATCTTCCCATCCAAGAACCTTTATTTCCCCTAAGTAAGTACTT
TGCTACATCCATACTCCATCCTTCCCATCCCTTATTCCTTTGAACCTTTCAGTTCGAGCTTTCCCACTTC
ATCGCAGCTTGACTAACAGCTACCCCGCTTGAGCAGACATCACCGTTTAAACACCATGGAAAAGCCTGTG
GCCTCACAAGTCCACCCCAGCTGGCTAACAGCTCTTCTACCTGAATCCAGAATACCCCCCAAGCTGTTTG
CCTGGTCCTCAGCCAACATCCGCCCAGCAAGCTCCTCCAAGCTCGGAGGCTCTGCCACCAACATCCACCA
TGCAGAGTGTTCACATCCAACCCCAAACTCCACAGCAAGCTCTGAGCAGCGCATCTTCATCGTTGGTCCC
GGCAACATAGGTAGGCTCTACGCAAGCCACATGGTCCGCCGCCCAAATCCCCTCCCCATCACTCTCGTCG
TCCCCAGAAAGGAACTCCTATCGCAATGGGCAGGCTGTGAAGGCGTGGGCCTTATAGACCCGGGTCGCGG
CAAGGTCCTCAAAAGCAAGCGCTTCACCGTCGAGTGGTGGACGGAGACTAGACCACAGTATGGTCCTGTG
AGAGAGGTGGCAGACGGAAAGAAGCTGCGCAACGTGTTCATATCCACAAAGGCATCCGCTGGGCTGGCCG
AGGCAGATCGTCTTCGTCGGTATTTGGGCAAGTGTAGTTCTGTCGTCTTTGCGCAGAACGGAGTATGCAA
GCTGTGGCCTCCTCATGGGCCGTTATACGTCGCCGGTCGATACCCTCCTGGTGATGCTCCTACCTTCTCA
TCCTGCGTCGTGAATCATGGCGTTGCATCAGCGGGGCCTTTTCTGAGCATTCACGCAGCTCCGGCAGATG
CATCCATCGGACCTGTCCTCTGGCCTTCCCATCCGATGCCGCACAAGAAACCCCTGAACGACTTCTTCAC
AAGATACATTGCTACTACACCCTTCCTAAACACAAAGCAAGTTTCCTCTGGTGAGCTCTGGCTTATTCAG
CTGGAGAAACTTGTTACCAATGCCGCCATCAACCCCCTCACAGCTTTGCTACGCTGCAAAACGGGACAGC
TGTTCACAACCCATGACCCCACAGACCCTCTTACGCGCGTGCTGGACAGGTTGCTATGGCAGGCCAGCGC
CGTGATTCAGGGTCTTATCAACCACGACGCGAGTGTCGACATCGTCGCTTCCTACGCCGAGCACCTCCAC
CAGACCGAACCAAGCAGCGACTCAAGCCTTGTCGCAGTACGGACCAAGTTAACAGAGCGGTTCTCCCAGC
CTACCTTGAGAGCGAAGCTATTCGCCTTTGGTCGCAAGATATACGAGCATCGCAGCTCGATGCTTCAGGA
TGTTGAGGCCGGCAGGAAAACGGAGATAAGAGATTTCAACGGGTGGGTTGTGGATATGGCGAGTTTTCTG
GGGACGGGGCTGAATGTGAGCGTGCATCAGAGTTTGATTGTGCTGATTGAACGCGGTGAGGTTTTGAACA
AGGATGAGTTGGCTAGGAGGACATTAGGCTCCGGCGCCACCAACTTCTCCCTCCTGAAGCAGGCCGGTGA
CGTCGAGGAGAACCCCGGCCCCATGTCACTCCACACCCCAAGTGACGGTCAACAAGACCCAGCGTTAGCC
TCCAAAACCCTCTGTGAGCAAATCTCGCGAGCCCTCGGCCTCGGCCAGGACAAGATTGAGAATATCTTCC
CAGGGACACCCTTCCAGCGGGACGTCATAGACTGCGCCGCAGACGACAAGCAGCGCGCCGTGGGCCACGC
TGTCTTTGAAATTCCCAAAGATATAGACGCGGCCCGCCTGGCGGCTGCGTGGAAGGAGACCGTGCTTCAC
ACCCCTGCTCTGCGGACCTGCACGTTTACGTCCAAATCTGGGGATGTGCTTCAGGTGGTCCTGAGAGATA
GCTTTGTCTTTTCGTGGATGTCTGGGCCGTCTGTGGATCTTAAGGAGGCGGTTGTGCAAGACGAGGCTGC
TGCTGCTTTGGCTGGCCCGCGCTGTAACCGCTTCGTCCTTCTTGAGGACCCTGATACAAAGGAACGTCAG
CTCATCTGGACGTTCAGCCATGCTCTCGTTGATAGTACCTTCCAGGAACGTATCCTTCGACGAGTCCTCA
AAGCTTACAAGGATGCCAATGACGAACATCCTCGCCAGTTCGAGACACCAGATTCTTCCCAGGCCACGCC
CGAGGAGGATTTACAGCCCAATCCATCCAAGATGCTCAAGATCCCTCAAGCCGCAGATATGGACCGTGCT
GTTGAGTTTTGGAAGGATCATCTAAGTGGCCTGAATGCTTCTGCCTTCCCGCATTTGTCCTCTCATCTGT
CTATGCCACATCCAGATGCCAAGGCAGAGCATAGAATCTCCTACTCGTCTTCAGCACAGCAAAAAATGTC
CAGTGCTACTATTTGCCGAACTGCCCTGGCAATTCTGTTATCTCGTTATACGCACTCTCCTGAAGCACTC
TTTGGCATTGTAACTGAGCAAACTCCTCTACTGGAGGAGCAACTCATGCTTGATGGCCCAACACGTACAG
TCGTACCAATCCGCGTATCCTGTGCTTCTGAACAGTCAGTGTCAGATATCATGAGCACGATTGACTCCTA
CGATCAGACCATGCGGCAGTTTGCCCACGCTGGTCTTCGCAACATCGCCAGTGCTGGAGACGATGAATCT
GCCGCCTGCGGGTTCCAGACCGTTCTCTTGGTCTCAGATGGAGACGCCCAGCCAGCATCTACTTGGGAAA
TTCTCAAGAAAACTGAAGAGCCTGAGGGTTTCATCCCCTGTACGAACCGTGCTCTGCTTCTAAGTTGCCA
GATGACCAGCTCTGGAGCACACCTAACCGCCAGATACGACCAGAGTATCATCGACGCTGAGCAAATGGCC
CGACTCCTGCGACAACTAGGCCATCTGATCCAAAATCTTCAAACCTCCACAGATCTACCCGTGGAAAAGG
TGGACATGATGACGCAAGAAGACTGGTTAGAGATTGAGAGGTGGAACTCAGACTCCATCGACGCACAAGA
CACGCTTATCCACAGCGAGATGTTGAAGTGGACTTCTCAGTCGCCTAACAAAGCTGCCGTCGCCGCGTGG
GATGGAGAGTGGACGTATGCTGAGCTGGACAATGTATCTTCGCGCCTGGCTCAGCATATCAACTCTATTG
ACCTGGGCAAGGAGCACGCGATAGTACCCATCTACTTTGAGAAATCGAAATGGGTCGTTGCTTCGATGCT
GGCTGTGCTCAAGGCTGGCCATGCGTTTACTCTCATTGACCCCAGTGATCCACCAGCTCGAACAGCACAG
GTCGTGCAGCAAACCTCTGCGACAGTTGCTCTTACTTCCAAGCTCCATCGCGAGACTGTTCAATCAACTG
TCGGGCGCTGCATTGTTGTCGACGAAGAGTTTGTCAAATCCCTCCCCCAGTCCAGCGAACTCTCAGCGTC
TGTAAAGGCACATGACCTGGCATATGTCATCTTCACCTCGGGCAGCACAGGCATTCCAAAGGGAATCATG
ATTGAGCACCGCTCATTTTCATCCTGCGCCATCAAATTCGGTCCCGCGCTTGGAATAACCTCCGACACAC
GCGCTCTTCAGTTTGGATCTCATGCCTTTGGCGCGTGTATCCTCGAGATCATGACGACGCTCATCCACGG
AGGCTGTGTCTGTATCCCCTCTGACGATGACCGCATGAACAACGTCCTTGAGTTCATCAACCGGACTAAC
GTCAACTGGGTCATGGCAACGCCTTCGTACATGGGGACATTCCAGCCAGAGGTTGTTCCTGGTTTGAAGA
CCTTGGTATTGGTAGGTGAGCAGATGTCTGCTTCTGTGAATGAGGTCTGGGCTCCTCGTGTTCAACTCCT
GAACGGTTACGGACAGAGCGAGAGTTCTTCTATCTGCTGCGTAGCCAAGATCAGCCCTGGTTCATCTGAG
CCAAACAATATTGGCCACGCAGTAGGCGCACATTCTTGGATCGTTGACCCTGAGGATCCCAATCGCTTGG
CTCCCATCGGTGCCGTTGGCGAGCTGGTCATCGAGAGTGCAGGTATCGCACGCGATTACATCGTTGCGCC
AACTCAGGATAAGTCTCCTTTCATTAAGACTGCTCCTACGTGGTATCCGGCCAAGCAGCTCCCGGACGGC
TTCAAGATCTACAGAACAGGCGATCTTGCATGCTACGCATCTGATGGCAGTATAGTGTGCCTTGGCCGTA
TGGACTCCCAGGTCAAGATCAGAGGACAGCGTGTTGAGCTGGGTGCAGTGGAGACTCATCTTCGACAGCA
GATGCCTGATGATATGACCATCGTTGTTGAAGCTGTCAAGTTCTCTGATTCCTCCAGTACTACAGTTTTG
ACAGCCTTCTTGATTGGTGCAGGGGAGAAGAACAGTCATATCTTGGACCAGCGTGCTACAAGGGAGATCA
ATGCCAAGATGGAGCAAGTTCTTCCTCGCCATTCCATCCCCGCGTTCTACATCTCTATGAACAACCTCCC
CCAAACAGCCACTGGTAAGGTCGATCGACGAAAACTTCGTATCATGGGTAGCAAGATACTGAGCCAAAAG
ACGCATTCCACCCCATCTCAGCAGAGTCAGGCCGCCATCTCATCTGGAACCGACACAGAGACCAAGCTGG
AGAGCATCTGGATCACAAGCTTGGACCTCGAGCCCGGCTCTGCAAACATGTCAGCTACATTCTTCGAGAT
GGGCGGAAACTCCATCATCGCAATCAAGATGGTCAACATGGCGCGCTCCAATGGCATAGAGCTTAAGGTC
TCGGACATTTACCAGAACCCCACGCTCGCTGGTCTCAAGGCTATTGTCATTGGTACTTCGCTGCCATACA
GCCTTATTCCCAAGGTTACCCGCCAAGGCCCTGTTAGCGAGCAGTCTTATGCGCAAAACAGAATGTGGTT
CCTGGATCAGTTGTCTGAGGGTGCTTCATGGTATCTGATTCCTTTCGCTGTGCGCATGCGAGGTCCGGTG
GATGTTGATGCGTTGACGCGTGCTTTGCTCGCTCTTGAACAGCGTCATGAGACACTACGAACTACATTTG
AGAACCAAGATGGTGTTGGAGTCCAGATCATCCATGATAGACTCTCCAAAGAGCTACAAGTCATCGATGC
CTTGGATGGTGACGAGGGTGGTCTCAAGACACTCTACAAAGTAGAGACCACCACATTCGACATCACATCC
GAAGCAGGCTGGAGCTCAACCCTCATCCGCCTCGGCAAAGACGATCACATTCTGTCTATCGTCATGCACC
ACATCATCTCCGACGGCTGGTCCATCGACGTTCTCCGCCGCGAACTCATCCAACTCTACGCCGCCGCTCT
GCAGGGCAAGGATCCTTCCTCCGCACTAACCCCCCTACCCATCCAGTACAGCGACTTCGCCGTGTGGCAG
AAGCAGGAGGCCCAAGCAGCTGAGCACGAGAGGCAGCTCCAGTACTGGAAGAAGCAACTCGCAGATAGTT
CACCTGCCAAGATCCCTACCGACTTCCCCCGTCCAGATCTCCTGTCCGGTGACGCAGGCGTTGTGCCCGT
TGCCATCGACGGCGAGCTGTATCAGAAACTAAGGGGCTTCTGCAACAAGCACAACAGCACTGCCTTCTCC
ATCCTGCTCGCTGCTTTCCGCGCGGCGCATTACCGTCTCACAGCCGTTGACGACGCCGTGATCGGCATCC
CCATTGCAAACCGTAACCGCTGGGAGCTGGAGAACATGATTGGTTTCTTTGTCAACACGCAGTGTATGCG
CATCGCCGTTGACGAGACGGATACATTTGAGAGTCTGGTGCGCCAGGTCAGATCTACCACTACAGCTGCG
TTTGCGCACGAGGATGTCCCCTTCGAGCGTGTCGTTTCAGCGCTTCAGCCTGGCCATAGAGATCTCTCGC
GAACACCGCTGGCACAGATAATGTTTGCTGTTCACTCGCAGAAGGACCTTGGACGTTTCGAGCTGGAGGG
TATCCAGTCTGAGCCTATCGCCAGCAAGGCCTACACCAGATTCGATGTCGAGTTCCATCTGTTCCAACAG
GCAGACGGACTGAAGGGCAGTTGCAACTTTGCCACAGATCTCTTCAAGCCCGAAACTATCCAGAATGTTG
TCAGCGTGTTTTTCCAGATTCTACGCCATGGCCTTGACCAGCCTGAGACGTGTATCTCGGTTCTTCCACT
GACTGATGGAGTCGAGGAGCTTCGCAGGTTGGATCTGCTGGAAATCAAGAGGACTAACTACCCTCGCGAT
TCGAGCGTGGTAGATGTCTTCCGCGAACAAGCTGCCGCCAACCCAGAGGTTATCGCTGTTACCGACTCAT
CTTCTCGTCTGACTTATGCAGAGCTGGACAATAAGTCTGAGCTGCTCTCACGATGGCTTCGACGACGTAA
CTTGACGCCAGAGACGCTGGTCAGTGTTCTTGCTCCCCGGTCTTGCGAGACTATCGTTGCCTATGTTGGT
ATCCTCAAGGCGAACCTGGCGTATCTTCCTCTTGACGTGAGGTCCCCGGTGACTCGTATGAAGGACATCT
TGTCGAGCGTGTCTGGAAACACCATAGTTCTTATGGGCTCTGGGGTAGAGGATCCTGGCTTTGACTTACC
GCAACTAGAGCTCGTACGCATCACCGACACTTTCGATGAGACCATCGAGGACGTGCAAGACTCTCCCCAA
CCGTCTGCCACAAGCCTCGCCTACGTCGTCTTCACATCCGGTTCAACTGGTAAACCCAAGGGCGTCATGA
TCGAGCACCGGGCCATTGTGCGTCTCGTCAAGAGTGACAACTTTCCTGGCTTCCCCTCCCCCGCTCGCAT
GTCAAATGTCTTCAACCCTGCCTTCGACGGAGCCATCTGGGAGATCAACTGGATGCTCCTGAACGGCGGA
ACAGTCGTCTGCATCGACTACCTGACCACCCTGGACGGCAAAGAGCTCGCTGCTGTGTTCGCCAAAGAGC
GCGTCAACGCCGCCTTCTTCGCACCTGCGATGCTCAAGCTTTACCTCGTTGATGCGCGCGAGGCTTTGAA
GAATCTTGACTTCCTTATTGTTGGAGGTGAGAGGTTCGATACCAAGGAAGCCGTGGAGGCCATGCCGCTT
GTGAGAGGCAAGATTGCCAATATCTATGGTCCGACTGAGGCTGGAATAATCAGCACGTGCTATAACATCC
CCAAGGATGAGGCTTACACCAATGGTGTTCCCATTGGTGGAAGTATCTACAACTCTGGTGCCTACGTCAT
GGATCCTAACCAGCAACTTGTCGGCCTTGGCGTCATGGGAGAGCTTGTTGTTACCGGAGACGGTGTTGGT
CGAGGCTACACTAACCCCGAGCTCAACAAGAACCGCTTCATCGACATCACCATCGAGGGCAAGACTTTCA
AGGCTTACCGTACTGGTGACCGGATGCGTGCACGAGTAGGCGACGGTCTCCTTGAGTTCTTCGGCCGCAT
GGACAACCAGTTCAAGATCCGCGGCAACCGTATCGAAGCAGGGGAAGTTGAGTCTGCCATGCTCAGCCTC
AAGAATGTCCTTAACGCCGCCATTGTCGTCCGCGGGGGCGGAGAAGATGAAGGGCCACTCGAGATGGTCG
GATTCATCGTCGCGGACGACAAGAATGATACCACGGAGGAGGAAGAGACAGGCAACCAAGTTGAGGGCTG
GCAGGACCATTTCGAGAGTGGTATGTACTCGGATATCAGCACCGCCGTGGACCAATCTGCCATTGGAAAC
GACTTTAAGGGCTGGACTTCTATGTACGATGGTAAGGATATCGACAAGGGCGAGATGCAGGAGTGGTTGG
ACGACGCTATTCACACCCTGCATAACGGCCAGATCCCTCGCGATGTCCTCGAGATCGGTACCGGTAGTGG
TATGATCCTGTTCAACCTCAACCCGGGCCTCAACAGCTACGTTGGTCTTGATCCATCCAAGTCAGCAGTC
GAGTTCGTCAACAGAGCCGTCGAGTCCTCTCCCAAGTTCGCAGGAAAAGCCAAGGTCCACGTCGGCATGG
CCACAGACGTCAACAAACTCGGCGAAGTACACCCCGATCTCGTGGTCTTCAACTCCGTTGTTCAATACTT
CCCCACACCCGAGTATCTCGCCGAGGTCATCGATGGCCTCATTGCCATCCCCAGCGTCAAGCGCATCTTC
CTTGGCGATATCAGATCATATGCTACCAACGGACACTTCCTCGCCGCACGCGCCATCCACACGCTCGGCA
CCAATAACAACGCCACCAAGGATAGGGTGCGCCAGAAGATCCAGGAGCTGGAGGATCGAGAGGAAGAGTT
TCTCGTTGAGCCTGCCTTCTTCACCACTCTGAAGGAGCGACGTCCAGATGTTGTCAAGCATGTTGAGATC
ATCCCCAAGAACATGAAGGCCACCAACGAACTCAGCGCCTATCGCTACACGGCTGTTGTGCATCTGCGGG
ATGAAACGGACGAACCTGTGTATCATATTGAGAAGGATAGCTGGGTTGACTTTGAGGCGAAGCAGATGGA
CAAGACGGCTCTTCTTGACCACCTGCGCCTCTCCAAGGATGCTATGAGTGTGGCGGTTAGCAACATCACC
TACGCCCACACTGCCTTTGAACGTCGTATCGTTGAGTCTCTCGATGAGGATAGCAAGGATGACACCAAGG
GTACACTCGATGGTGCAGCCTGGCTCTCAGCAGTTCGCTCCGAAGCCGAAAACCGCGCCTCACTCACCGT
CCCCGACATCCTGGAGATCGCCAAAGAGGCTGGTTTCCGAGTTGAAGTCAGCGCTGCTCGCCAGTGGTCC
CAAAGTGGTGCTTTAGACGCAGTCTTCCACCACTTTCCACCCTCCAGCACTGACCGCACTCTAATCCAGT
TCCCCACGGACAACGAGCTTCGATCATCACTCACCCTCGCCAACCGCCCTCTCCAGAAGCTGCAGCGCCG
TCGTGCCGCTCTGCAAGTCCGCGAGAAGCTCCAGACGCTGGTCCCGTCTTACATGGTTCCTCCGAATATC
GTGGTGCTGGACACGATGCCTCTCAATACTAACGGCAAGATCGACAGAAAGGAGCTTACGCGTAGAGCAC
GAACACTGCCGAAGCAGCAGACTGCGGCGCCTGTGCCGGACTTCCCTATCTCTGATATCGAGATCACGCT
GTGCGAGGAGGCAACTGAGGTCTTTGGAATGAAGGTTGAAATCAGCGATCACTTCTTCCAGCTCGGCGGT
CACTCTCTCCTCGCTACGAAACTCATTTCTCGCATCCAGCACCGTCTCCATGTGCGGGTTACTGTGAAGG
ACGTATTCGACAGCCCTGTCTTTGCCGATCTGGCAGTCATCATCCGTCAAGGACTTGCTATGCAGAACCC
TGTTGCTGAAGGACAGGACAAGCAAGGCTGGTCCTCGAGAGTTGCCCCTCGTACAGAAGTCGAGAAGATG
CTGTGCGAGGAGTTCGCAGCTGGTCTTGGTGTCCCGGTTGGTATCACTGACAACTTCTTCGATCTCGGTG
GTCACTCGCTCATGGCTACTAAGCTAGCTGTGCGAATTGGCCGTCGCCTTGATACCGCCATCACAGTCAA
GGACATCTTCGACTACCCTGTGCTTTTCCAATTGGCGAAGAAGTTGGAGTCTTCGCATTCCAAGAGCTAC
GAGGAGTCTGGCGACGATATCCAGATGGCCGATTACACTGCATTCCAGCTCCTCGATCTGGAAGACCCCC
AAGACTTTGTTCAGTCCCAGATTCGGCCTCAACTGGACTCCTGCTACGGCACCATCCAGGATGTCTACCC
GTCTACGCAGATGCAAAAGGCCTTCCTCTTCGATCCCACGACCGGCGAGCCCCGAGGTCTTGTGCCTTTC
TATATCGACTTCCCCAGCAATGCAGATGCCGAGACCCTCACCAAGGCTATCGGAGCTCTAGTTGACAAGC
TCGATATGTTCAGAACTGTCTTCCTGGAGGCCGCAGGCGATCTGTACCAAGTTGTCGTTGAGCACCTCAA
CTTGCCTATTGAGACCATCGAGACTGAGAAGAACGTCAACACTGCAACCGGTGACTACCTGGATGTTCAT
GGAAAGGACCCTGTCCGTCTAGGCCACCCGTGCATCCAATTCGCCATCCTGAAGACTGCCTCCTCTGTAC
GTGTTCTCCTGCGAATGTCCCACGCTCTGTATGATGGTTTGAGTTTTGAGTACATCGTCCGTGGTCTCCA
CGTTCTCTACAGCGGTAGAAACCTCCCCCCACCAACACAGTTTGCGCGATACATGCAGTATGCTGCACAC
AGTCGTGAAGAAGGTTATCCCTTCTGGCGCGAGGTTCTGCAGAACGCGCCCATGACAGTTCTACACGACA
CCAATAACGGTATGTCTGAGCAAGAGATGCCAGCCTCCAAGGCGGTACACCTGTCAGAGGTCGTCAACGT
TCCAGCGCAAGCTATTCGAAACAGTACCAACACCCAAGCGACCGTCTTCAACACCGCCTGTGCCCTTGTC
CTAGCCAAGGAATCCGGCTCACAGGATGTCGTCTTCGGCCGTATTGTCTCTGGTCGACAAGGTCTACCAG
TCGTCTGGCAGGACATCATCGGCCCCTGCACAAACGCCGTGCCCGTCCACGCACGCGTCGACGATGGAAA
CCCCCAACGCATCATCCGCGACCTACGCGACCAATACCTCCGCACTCTGCCCTTCGAATCGCTTGGCTTC
GAGGAAATCAAGCGTAACTGCACGGACTGGCCCGAAGAATTGACCAACTTCTCTGTCTGCGTGACGTACC
ACAACTTCGAGTACCACCCCGAGAGCGAAGTTGACAACCAAAAGGTTGAGATGGGAGTTTTGGCAAAGTA
TGTTGAGTTGAGTGAAAACGAGCCGCTGTACGATCTTGCTATTGCGGGAGAGGTTGAGGCGGATGGAGTT
AACCTGAAGGTCACTGTTGTTGCAAAGGCAAGGCTTTACAATGAGGCGAGGATTAGACATGTGCTTGAGG
AAGTTTGCAAAACTTTCAATGGTTTGAACGAGGCTTTGGGCTCCGGCGCCACCAACTTCTCCCTCCTGAA
GCAGGCCGGTGACGTCGAGGAGAACCCCGGCCCCATGGAGGACGCCAAGAACATCAAGAAGGGCCCCGCC
CCCTTCTACCCCCTCGAGGACGGCACCGCCGGCGAGCAGCTCCACAAGGCCATGAAGCGCTACGCCCTCG
TCCCCGGCACCATCGCCTTCGTAGGTTTCCTCCAGCTCTCGCCTCCAGCACCCGAGGCACACCTCGGGCA
TCTTCACAACAACAGACACTGACATCTCATTCTCACAGACCGACGCCCACATCGAGGTCAACATCACCTA
CGCCGAGTACTTCGAGATGTCCGTCCGCCTCGCCGAGGCCATGAAGCGCTACGGCCTCAACACCAACCAC
CGCATCGTCGTCTGCTCCGAGAACTCCCTCCAGTTCTTCATGCCCGTCCTCGGCGCCCTCTTCATCGGCG
TCGCCGTCGCCCCCGCCAACGACATCTACAACGAGCGCGAGCTCCTCAACTCCATGAACATCTCCCAGCC
CACCGTCGTCTTCGTCTCCAAGAAGGGCCTCCAGAAGATCCTCAACGTCCAGAAGAAGCTCCCCATCATC
CAGAAGATCATCATCATGGACTCCAAGACCGACTACCAGGGCTTCCAGTCCATGTACACCTTCGTCACCT
CCCACCTCCCCCCCGGCTTCAGCGAGTACGACTTCGTCCCCGAGTCCTTCGACCGCGACAAGACCATCGC
CCTCATCATGAACTCCTCCGGCTCCACCGGCCTCCCCAAGGGCGTCGCCCTCCCCCACCGCACCGCCTGC
GTCCGCTTCTCCCACGCCCGCGACCCCATCTTCGGCAACCAGATCATCCCCGACACCGCCATCCTCTCCG
TCGTCCCCTTCCACCACGGCTTCGGCATGTTCACCACCCTCGGCTACCTCATCTGCGGCTTCCGCGTCGT
CCTCATGTACCGCTTCGAGGAGGAGCTCTTCCTCCGCTCCCTCCAGGACTACAAGATCCAGTCCGCCCTC
CTCGTCCCCACCCTCTTCTCCTTCTTCGCCAAGTCCACCCTCATCGACAAGTACGACCTCTCCAACCTCC
ACGAGATCGCCTCCGGCGGCGCCCCCCTCTCCAAGGAGGTCGGCGAGGCCGTCGCCAAGCGCTTCCACCT
CCCCGGCATCCGCCAGGGCTACGGCCTCACCGAGACCACCTCCGCCATCCTCATCACCCCCGAGGGCGAC
GACAAGCCCGGCGCCGTCGGCAAGGTCGTCCCCTTCTTCGAGGCCAAGGTCGTCGACCTCGACACCGGCA
AGACCCTCGGCGTCAACCAGCGCGGCGAGCTCTGCGTCCGCGGCCCCATGATCATGTCCGGCTACGTCAA
CAACCCCGAGGCCACCAACGCCCTCATCGACAAGGACGGCTGGCTCCACTCCGGCGACATCGCCTACTGG
GACGAGGACGAGCACTTCTTCATCGTCGACCGCCTCAAGTCCCTCATCAAGTACAAGGGCTACCAGGTCG
CCCCCGCCGAGCTCGAGTCCATCCTCCTCCAGCACCCCAACATCTTCGACGCCGGCGTCGCCGGCCTCCC
CGACGACGACGCCGGCGAGCTCCCCGCCGCCGTCGTCGTCCTCGAGCACGGCAAGACCATGACCGAGAAG
GAGATCGTCGACTACGTCGCCTCCCAGGTCACCACCGCCAAGAAGCTCCGCGGCGGCGTCGTCTTCGTCG
ACGAGGTCCCCAAGGGCCTCACCGGCAAGCTCGACGCCCGCAAGATCCGCGAGATCCTCATCAAGGCCAA
GAAGGGCGGCAAGTCCAAGCTCTAAGTTTAAACAGTAGATGCCGACCGGGATCCACTTAACGTTACTGAA
ATCATCAAACAGCTTGACGAATCTGGATATAAGATCGTTGGTGTCGATGTCAGCTCCGGAGTTGAGACAA
ATGGTGTTCAGGATCTCGATAAGATACGTTCATTTGTCCAAGCAGCAAAGAGTGCCTTCTAGTGATTTAA
TAGCTCCATGTCAACAAGAATAAAACGCGTTTCGGGTTTACCTCTTCCAGATACAGCTCATCTGCAATGC
ATTAATGCATTGGACCTCGCAACCCTAGTACGCCCTTCAGGCTCCGGCGAAGCAGAAGAATAGCTTAGCA
GAGTCTATTTTCATTTTCGGGAGACGAGATCAAGCAGATCAACGGTCGTCAAGAGACCTACGAGACTGAG
GAATCCGCTCTTGGCTCCACGCGGGCGCGCCTCGGTCGCTCACTGTTCCTTTACGGATATGTGTACTCCG
GCAAGCCGCGGGGTCGCGGTCGTTTGTACGGCAGCTTCTACTTGCTTGCACAGGGAGCTCTCTGGGGCTT
GACGTCTTTTGGAGTTGCGAGGGAGTTGATTTCCTACTTCTAAGTTTGGACTGAATCCGTGGTGTGATTG
AGGTGATTGGCGATGTTTGGCTATACCAGCTATATGTAATAATCTCTACTGTATACTACTATTCAACGCA
TTTTACTATGCGTGCTGCTAGGGTCGGCAATGACAATGGCAATCTGACTGACGTGGTCTATTTCTCCATG
TGCAGCAGGGAATACGAGCTCCAATGGACCTCGGGAGTGGCACAGTCAATGGCAAGGAAACTCCGCCTTT
GCAGGTGTGGCTGAACCCCACGGGTCGGAGGCGGAGCAATCCACCCCCGATGTGGCTGGTGCGTGGAGGG
GCTCGCGATGATTTTACTGAGCTTGCTTTTCTTGTCGACATTGAACATTGTCCTTGGTCTTCCTTCAGAT
TTAAGGGTCAGTCACTGCTACATTTCTCAGTAGTATCCGCGCACGTCTCTGGATTTACGAATCAGGGTCC
ACCAGTCGAAACTTCGAACTACTCTCATTATACAATCCTCTTTCCATTCCCGCATTAACCCCTCCATCAA
CACCATGTCCTCCAAGTCGCAATTGACCTACACTGCCCGTGCCAGCAAGCATCCCAATGCTCTGGCGAAG
AGGCTGTTCGAGATTGCCGAGGCCAAGAAGACCAATGTGACTGTCTCGGCTGACGTTACCACCACTAAGG
AGCTACTAGATCTTGCTGACCGTAGGCCGACCCGCTACTCTGCCTGATTATGCTGCATGCAAACTTATTA
ACGGTGATACCGGACTGCAGGTCTCGGTCCCTACATTGCCGTGATCAAAACCCACATCGATATCCTCTCT
GATTTCAGCAACGAGACCATTGAGGGACTTAAGGCTCTCGCGCAGAAGCACAACTTTCTCATCTTCGAGG
ACCGCAAGTTCATTGACATCGGCAACACGGTCCAGAAGCAATACCACGGCGGTACCCTCCGTATCTCGGA
ATGGGCCCACATCATCAACTGCAGCATTCTCCCTGGTGAGGGTATCGTCGAGGCTCTCGCTCAGACGGCG
TCTGCACCGGACTTCGCATACGGCCCCGAACGCGGTCTGTTGATCTTGGCAGAGATGACCTCTAAGGGCT
CCTTGGCTACCGGCCAGTACACTACTTCCTCGGTCGATTATGCCCGGAAATACAAGAACTTCGTTATGGG
ATTCGTGTCGACGCGCGCGTTGGGTGAGGTGCAGTCGGAAGTCAGCTCTCCTTCGGATGAGGAGGACTTT
GTGGTCTTCACGACTGGTGTGAACATTTCTTCCAAGGGAGATAAGCTTGGTCAGCAGTACCAGACGCCCG
GATCGGCTATCGGCCGGGGTGCTGACTTCATTATCGCGGGTCGCGGTATCTACGCCGCGCCGGATCGATC
CGGTGCAGGCTGCGCAACAGTATCAGAAGGAGGGGTGGGAAGCCTACCTGGCCCGTGTCGGCGGAAACTA
ATACTATAAAAGGAGGATCGAAGTTCTGATGGTTATGAATGATATAGAAATGCAACTTGCCGCAACGGAT
ACGGAAGCGGAAACGGACCAATGTCGAGCACGGGTAGTCAGACTGCGGCATCGGATGTCCAAACGGTATT
GATCCTGCAGGCTACTATGGTGTGGCACAAGGATCAATGCGGTACGACGATTTGATGCAGATAAGCAGGC
TGCGAAGTAGTAACTCTTGCGTAGAGAAAATGGCGACGGGTGGCTGATAAGGGCGGTGATAAGCTTAATT
GTCATCGCAGATAAGCACTGCTGTCTTGCATCCAAGTCAGCGTCAGCAGAAATACGGGACTTCCGAAAGT
ATATGGCAAAATTAAAGAACTTGACTCTCCAGCAATGTTTTGCCCTGACCGTCGCTAAAACGTTACTACC
CCTATACCCGTCTGTTTGTCCCAGCCCGAGGCATTAGGTCTGACTGACAGCACGGCGCCATGCGGGCTTG
GGACGCCATGTCCGTCGCGTGATAAGGGTTGATCCATGCAGCTACTATCCTTCCATCGTTCCATTCCCAT
CCTTGTCCTATCTCCATCCTTGAAACTTTACTAGTTTAGTTGGATGCTCGAGCTTGCTCTCGGCTACTCC
GTCGGCGCGCCTTGCGGCCGCCACCGCGGTGGAGCTCCAATTCGCCCTATAGTGAGTCGTATTACAATTC
ACTGGCCGTCGTTTTACAACGTCGTGACTGGGAAAACCCTGGCGTTACCCAACTTAATCGCCTTGCAGCA
CATCCCCCTTTCGCCAGCTGGCGTAATAGCGAAGAGGCCCGCACCGATCGCCCTTCCCAACAGTTGCGCA
GCCTGAATGGCGAATGGAAATTGTAAGCGTTAATATTTTGTTAAAATTCGCGTTAAATTTTTGTTAAATC
AGCTCATTTTTTAACCAATAGGCCGAAATCGGCAAAATCCCTTATAAATCAAAAGAATAGACCGAGATAG
GGT
[37 nt withheld, positions 16104-16140]
AAAGAACGTGGACTCCAACGTCAAAGG
[49 nt withheld, positions 16168-16216]
T
[91 nt withheld, positions 16218-16308]
G
[124 nt withheld, positions 16310-16433]
CAGGTGGCACTTTTCGGGGAAATGTGCGCGGAACCCCTATTTGTTTATTTTTCTAAATACATTCAAATAT
GTATCCGCTCATGAGACAATAACCCTGATAAATGCTTCAATAATATTGAAAAAGGAAGAGTATGAGTATT
CAACATTTCCGTGTCGCCCTTATTCCCTTTTTTGCGGCATTTTGCCTTCCTGTTTTTGCTCACCCAGAAA
CGCTGGTGAAAGTAAAAGATGCTGAAGATCAGTTGGGTGCACGAGTGGGTTACATCGAACTGGATCTCAA
CAGCGGTAAGATCCTTGAGAGTTTTCGCCCCGAAGAACGTTTTCCAATGATGAGCACTTTTAAAGTTCTG
CTATGTGGCGCGGTATTATCCCGTATTGACGCCGGGCAAGAGCAACTCGGTCGCCGCATACACTATTCTC
AGAATGACTTGGTTGAGTACTCACCAGTCACAGAAAAGCATCTTACGGATGGCATGACAGTAAGAGAATT
ATGCAGTGCTGCCATAACCATGAGTGATAACACTGCGGCCAACTTACTTCTGACAACGATCGGAGGACCG
AAGGAGCTAACCGCTTTTTTGCACAACATGGGGGATCATGTAACTCGCCTTGATCGTTGGGAACCGGAGC
TGAATGAAGCCATACCAAACGACGAGCGTGACACCACGATGCCTGTAGCAATGGCAACAACGTTGCGCAA
ACTATTAACTGGCGAACTACTTACTCTAGCTTCCCGGCAACAATTAATAGACTGGATGGAGGCGGATAAA
GTTGCAGGACCACTTCTGCGCTCGGCCCTTCCGGCTGGCTGGTTTATTGCTGATAAATCTGGAGCCGGTG
AGCGTGGGTCTCGCGGTATCATTGCAGCACTGGGGCCAGATGGTAAGCCCTCCCGTATCGTAGTTATCTA
CACGACGGGGAGTCAGGCAACTATGGATGAACGAAATAGACAGATCGCTGAGATAGGTGCCTCACTGATT
AAGCATTGGTAACTGTCAGACCAAGTTTACTCATATATACTTTAGATTGATTTAAAACTTCATTTTTAAT
TTAAAAGGATCTAGGTGAAGATCCTTTTTGATAATCTCATGACCAAAATCCCTTAACGTGAGTTTTCGTT
CCACTGAGCGTCAGACCCCGTAGAAAAGATCAAAGGATCTTCTTGAGATCCTTTTTTTCTGCGCGTAATC
TGCTGCTTGCAAACAAAAAAACCACCGCTACCAGCGGTGGTTTGTTTGCCGGATCAAGAGCTACCAACTC
TTTTTCCGAAGGTAACTGGCTTCAGCAGAGCGCAGATACCAAATACTGTTCTTCTAGTGTAGCCGTAGTT
AGGCCACCACTTCAAGAACTCTGTAGCACCGCCTACATACCTCGCTCTGCTAATCCTGTTACCAGTGGCT
GCTGCCAGTGGCGATAAGTCGTGTCTTACCGGGTTGGACTCAAGACGATAGTTACCGGATAAGGCGCAGC
GGTCGGGCTGAACGGGGGGTTCGTGCACACAGCCCAGCTTGGAGCGAACGACCTACACCGAACTGAGATA
CCTACAGCGTGAGCTATGAGAAAGCGCCACGCTTCCCGAAGGGAGAAAGGCGGACAGGTATCCGGTAAGC
GGCAGGGTCGGAACAGGAGAGCGCACGAGGGAGCTTCCAGGGGGAAACGCCTGGTATCTTTATAGTCCTG
TCGGGTTTCGCCACCTCTGACTTGAGCGTCGATTTTTGTGATGCTCGTCAGGGGGGCGGAGCCTATGGAA
AAACGCCAGCAACGCGGCCTTTTTACGGTTCCTGGCCTTTTGCTGGCCTTTTGCTCACATGTTCTTTCCT
GCGTTATCCCCTGATTCTGTGGATAACCGTATTACCGCCTTTGAGTGAGCTGATACCGCTCGCCGCAGCC
GAACGACCGAGCGCAGCGAGTCAGTGAGCGAGGAAGCGGAAGAGCGCCCAATACGCAAACCGCCTCTCCC
CGCGCGTTGGCCGATTCATTAATGCAGCTGGCACGACAGGTTTCCCGACTGGAAAGCGGGCAGTGAGCGC
AACGCAATTAATGTGAGTTAGCTCACTCATTAGGCACCCCAGGCTTTACACTTTATGCTTCCGGCTCGTA
TGTTGTGTGGAATTGTGAGCGGATAACAATTTCACACAGGAAACAGCTATGACCATGATTACGCCAAGCT
CGAAATTAACCCTCACTAAAGGGAACAAAAGCTGGTACCGGGCCCCCCCTCGAGGTCGACGGTATCGATA
AGCTTCGGAGAATATGGAGCTTCATCGAATCACCGGCAGTAAGCGAAGGAGAATGTGAAGCCAGGGGTGT
ATAGCCGTCGGCGAAATAGCATGCCATTAACCTAGGTACAGAAGTCCAATTGCTTCCGATCTGGTAAAAG
ATTCACGAGATAGTACCTTCTCCGAAGTAGGTAGAGCGAGTACCCGGCGCGTAAGCTCCCTAATTGGCCC
ATCCGGCATCTGTAGGGCGTCCAAATATCGTGCCTCTCCTGCTTTGCCCGGTGTATGAAACCGGAAAGGC
CGCTCAGGAGCTGGCCAGCGGCGCAGACCGGGAACACAAGCTGGCAGTCGACCCATCCGGTGCTCTGCAC
TCGACCTGCTGAGGTCCCTCAGTCCCTGGTAGGCAGCTTTGCCCCGTCTGTCCGCCCGGTGTGTCGGCGG
GGTTGACAAGGTCGTTGCGTCAGTCCAACATTTGTTGCCATATTTTCCTGCTCTCCCCACCAGCTGCTCT
TTTCTTTTCTCTTTCTTTTCCCATCTTCAGTATATTCATCTTCCCATCCAAGAACCTTTATTTCCCCTAA
GTAAGTACTTTGCTACATCCATACTCCATCCTTCCCATCCCTTATTCCTTTGAACCTTTCAGTTCGAGCT
TTCCCACTTCATCGCAGCTTGACTAACAGCTACCCCGCTTGAGCAGACATCACCGAATTCACCATGTCTA
GACTGGACAAGAGCAAAGTCATAAACGGCGCTCTGGAATTACTCAATGGAGTCGGTATCGAAGGCCTGAC
GACAAGGAAACTCGCTCAAAAGCTGGGAGTTGAGCAGCCTACCCTGTACTGGCACGTGAAGAACAAGCGG
GCCCTGCTCGATGCCCTGCCAATCGAGATGCTGGACAGGCATCATACCCACTTCTGCCCCCTGGAAGGCG
AGTCATGGCAAGACTTTCTGCGGAACAACGCCAAGTCATTCCGCTGTGCTCTCCTCTCACATCGCGACGG
GGCTAAAGTGCATCTCGGCACCCGCCCAACAGAGAAACAGTACGAAACCCTGGAAAATCAGCTCGCGTTC
CTGTGTCAGCAAGGCTTCTCCCTGGAGAACGCACTGTACGCTCTGTCCGCCGTGGGCCACTTTACACTGG
GCTGCGTATTGGAGGAACAGGAGCATCAAGTAGCAAAAGAGGAAAGAGAGACACCTACCACCGATTCTAT
GCCCCCACTTCTGAGACAAGCAATTGAGCTGTTCGACCGGCAGGGAGCCGAACCTGCCTTCCTTTTCGGC
CTGGAACTAATCATATGTGGCCTGGAGAAACAGCTAAAGTGCGAAAGCGGCGGGCCGGCCGACGCCCTTG
ACGATTTTGACTTAGACATGCTCCCAGCCGATGCCCTTGACGACTTTGACCTTGATATGCTGCCTGCTGA
CGCTCTTGACGATTTTGACCTTGACATGCTCCCCGGGTAACTAAGTAAGGATCCACTAGTACAGCAGAAG
AATCTCTCTCCGCTGTTGCTTCAGTGTCTGCCATGCATTAACTTCATCCTACTGTCCTACCCGCAGTACC
CATTCACATTTGCGGCAGATACCAGGTTGTTTTCTATTCCCTCGGTTCTTCAGTTCTTCAGATATTACAT
TACTCGAGAAATTGGCGGCGATGCAGGAGTTTGGTTGGTTTTAATTGTTTCAGTCTCCTTGACCTGATTT
GTATGACATGCAATGTTTCGACGGAAGACTATCTCGGTGAATATACGTCATGAATCATGCGGCCGCGCGT
ATCACGAGGCCCTTTCGTCTTCACTCGAGTTTACCAC
Features (pLannotate 1.2.2; 25 found; start..end, strand, type, name):
      1..271     +  protein_bind   tetracycline response element: contains seven copies of the tetracycline operator tetO tetracycline repressor TetR
    341..456     +  intron         gpdA intron: gpdA; intron from the Aspergillus nidulans glyceraldehyde-3-phosphate dehydrogenase gene (Punt et al., 1990)
    503..1846    +  CDS            kivr: BEA2_BEABA - Experimental evidence at protein level: Swiss-Prot protein existence level 1. Ketoisovalerate reductase; part of the gene cluster that mediates the biosynthesis of beauvericin (BEA), a non-ribosomal cyclic hexadepsipeptide that shows antibiotic, antifungal, insecticidal, and cancer cell antiproliferative and antihaptotactic activity (PubMed:18804027, PubMed:19105175, PubMed:27449895). Ketoisovalerate reductase BEA2 catalyzes the NADPH-specific reduction of ketoisovaleric acid to hydroxyisovalerate, a precursor for beauvericin biosynthesis (PubMed:19105175, PubMed:27449895). The no
   1913..11308   +  CDS            ESYN1: ESYN_FUSOX - Also known as ESYN From Fusarium oxysporum (Fusarium vascular wilt).
  11375..11500   +  CDS            LUCI_PHOPY (fragment): Experimental evidence at protein level: Swiss-Prot protein existence level 1. Produces green light with a wavelength of 562 nm. From Photinus pyralis (Common eastern firefly) (Lampyris pyralis).
  11574..13112   +  CDS            LUCI_PHOPY (fragment): Experimental evidence at protein level: Swiss-Prot protein existence level 1. Produces green light with a wavelength of 562 nm. From Photinus pyralis (Common eastern firefly) (Lampyris pyralis).
  13139..13533   +  terminator     trpC terminator (fragment): trpC; transcription terminator from the Aspergillus nidulans trpC gene (Punt et al., 1987)
  14215..15045   +  CDS            pyrG: PYRF_ASPNG - Also known as pyrA. Protein inferred from homology: Swiss-Prot protein existence level 3. From Aspergillus niger.
  15047..15118   +  CDS            pyrG (fragment): PYRF_ASPNG - Also known as pyrA. Protein inferred from homology: Swiss-Prot protein existence level 3. From Aspergillus niger.
  15764..15787   -  misc_feature   MCS (fragment): pBluescript multiple cloning site
  15796..15814   -  promoter       T7 promoter: promoter for bacteriophage T7 RNA polymerase
  15817..15974   +  CDS            lacZα (fragment): LacZα fragment of β-galactosidase; lacZ fragment
  16005..16433   -  rep_origin     f1 ori (sequence partly withheld): f1 bacteriophage origin of replication; arrow indicates direction of (+) strand synthesis
  16460..16564   +  promoter       AmpR promoter: bla
  16565..17425   +  CDS            AmpR: β-lactamase; bla; confers resistance to ampicillin, carbenicillin, and related antibiotics
  17596..18184   +  rep_origin     ori: high-copy-number ColE1/pMB1/pBR322/pUC origin of replication
  18367..18459   +  CDS            lacI (fragment): lac repressor; lacI; The lac repressor binds to the lac operator to inhibit transcription in E. coli. This inhibition can be relieved by adding lactose or isopropyl-β-D-thiogalactopyranoside (IPTG).
  18472..18493   +  protein_bind   CAP binding site: CAP binding activates transcription in the presence of cAMP. E. coli catabolite activator protein
  18508..18538   +  promoter       lac promoter: promoter for the E. coli lac operon
  18542..18564   +  protein_bind   lac operator (fragment): The lac repressor binds to the lac operator to inhibit transcription in E. coli. This inhibition can be relieved by adding lactose or isopropyl-β-D-thiogalactopyranoside (IPTG). lac repressor encoded by lacI
  18607..18625   +  promoter       T3 promoter: promoter for bacteriophage T3 RNA polymerase
  18637..18678   -  misc_feature   MCS (fragment): pBluescript multiple cloning site
  18678..19185   +  promoter       gpdA promoter (fragment): gpdA; promoter from the Aspergillus nidulans glyceraldehyde-3-phosphate dehydrogenase gene (Punt et al., 1990)
  19234..19349   +  intron         gpdA intron: gpdA; intron from the Aspergillus nidulans glyceraldehyde-3-phosphate dehydrogenase gene (Punt et al., 1990)
  19367..20113   +  CDS            rtTA-Advanced: improved tetracycline-controlled transactivator In the Tet-On® system, rtTA-Advanced binds to the Tet-responsive element and stimulates transcription only in the presence of tetracycline or doxycycline.
