[The description below was written by a language model from this plasmid's Addgene catalogue record and pLannotate feature annotations shown in this document.]
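Description:
pTS38.3 is a roughly 20.5 kb fungal expression plasmid built by Gibson cloning on the pVG2.2 backbone, a pBluescript-type Tet-On vector, and associated with work on polycistronic gene expression in Aspergillus niger. In E. coli it is maintained at high copy through a ColE1/pUC origin and selected with ampicillin via β-lactamase. An f1 origin, lac promoter/lacZα remnants and T3/T7 promoters remain from the parental cloning vector. The fungal selectable marker is A. niger pyrG (orotidine-5'-phosphate decarboxylase), which complements uridine auxotrophy in pyrG-deficient recipients. No fungal replication origin is annotated.

The plasmid carries both halves of a Tet-On system. A fragment of the Aspergillus nidulans gpdA promoter with its intron constitutively drives rtTA-Advanced, which binds the tetracycline response element (seven tetO copies) only when tetracycline or doxycycline is present. Downstream of this element and a second gpdA intron lies a single open reading frame, ekivR-P2A-esyn1-P2A-luc, closed by the A. nidulans trpC terminator. The first cistron matches a ketoisovalerate reductase, which reduces ketoisovalerate to hydroxyisovalerate. The second, about 9.4 kb, matches the Fusarium oxysporum enniatin synthetase ESYN, a nonribosomal peptide synthetase. The third is firefly luciferase, annotated as two fragments separated by a short gap. The P2A peptides are not annotated, but the short gaps between the coding regions fit their stated positions. They cause ribosomal skipping, so one inducible transcript yields three separate proteins. The construct serves to test 2A-based polycistronic expression of a biosynthetic enzyme pair, with luciferase as a readout for the last position. The depositor and sequencing-derived records agree in content apart from a few nucleotides in length and the called orientation of the f1 origin.
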