Addgene plasmid #106266: pTS38.3
Purpose: Polycistronic expression of ekivR, esyn1, luc using P2A
Depositing lab: Vera Meyer. Depositing organization: Technische Universitaet Berlin. Publication: Polycistronic gene expression in Aspergillus niger. Schuetze T, Meyer V. Microb Cell Fact. 2017 Sep 25;16(1):162. doi: 10.1186/s12934-017-0780-z. PubMed 28946884.
Backbone
  Vector backbone: pVG2.2
  Backbone manufacturer: Meyer et al. 2011 (PMID: 21378046)
  Backbone size w/o insert (bp): 7814
  Vector type: Luciferase, Synthetic Biology
  Selectable markers: pyrG
Growth in bacteria
  Bacterial resistance: Ampicillin, 100 μg/mL
  Growth temperature: 37°C
  Growth strain: DH5alpha
  Copy number: High Copy
Gene/Insert
  Gene/Insert name: ekivR-P2A-esyn1-P2A-luc
  Promoter: Tet-On
  Cloning method: Gibson Cloning
  Sequencing primers: 5′ AAAGTCGAGCTCCCCATC; 3′ GCTGACATCGACACCAAC
Terms and licenses: Academic/Nonprofit Terms; Industry Terms: Not Available to Industry
How to cite: pTS38.3 was a gift from Vera Meyer (Addgene plasmid # 106266 ; http://n2t.net/addgene:106266 ; RRID:Addgene_106266)
